Addgene plasmid #215027: pCAG_TWIST1
Purpose: Mammalian expression of human TWIST1
Depositing lab: Joanna Wysocka. Depositing organization: Stanford University. Publication: DNA-guided transcription factor cooperativity shapes face and limb mesenchyme. Kim S, Morgunova E, Naqvi S, Goovaerts S, Bader M, Koska M, Popov A, Luong C, Pogson A, Swigut T, Claes P, Taipale J, Wysocka J. Cell. 2024 Feb 1;187(3):692-711.e26. doi: 10.1016/j.cell.2023.12.032. Epub 2024 Jan 22. PubMed 38262408.
Backbone
  Vector backbone: pDIRECT
  Backbone manufacturer: Clontech
  Backbone size w/o insert (bp): 4820
  Vector type: Mammalian Expression
Growth in bacteria
  Bacterial resistance: Ampicillin, 100 μg/mL
  Growth temperature: 37°C
  Growth strain: DH5alpha
  Copy number: High Copy
Gene/Insert
  Gene/Insert name: twist family bHLH transcription factor 1 (alt name: TWIST1)
  Species: H. sapiens (human)
  Insert size (bp): 609
  Entrez Gene: TWIST1 (a.k.a. ACS3, BPES2, BPES3, CRS, CRS1, CSO, SCS, SWCOS, TWIST, bHLHa38)
  Promoter: CAG
  Cloning method: Gibson Cloning
  Sequencing primers: 5′ CATGCCTTCTTCTTTTTCCTAC; 3′ GGAAAGGACAGTGGGAGTGGC
Terms and licenses: Academic/Nonprofit Terms; Industry Terms: Not Available to Industry
How to cite: pCAG_TWIST1 was a gift from Joanna Wysocka (Addgene plasmid # 215027 ; http://n2t.net/addgene:215027 ; RRID:Addgene_215027)
