[The description below was written by a language model from this plasmid's Addgene catalogue record and pLannotate feature annotations shown in this document.]
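Description:
pCAG_TWIST1 is a mammalian expression plasmid for human TWIST1 (twist family bHLH transcription factor 1), built by Gibson cloning into a pDIRECT-derived backbone. The sequenced construct is about 5.4 kb. It is propagated in E. coli from a high-copy ColE1/pUC-type origin and selected with ampicillin through the AmpR (β-lactamase) gene and its native promoter. An f1 bacteriophage origin is also present. Short remnants of lacI, the lac promoter/operator region, lacZα and an SV40 promoter fragment are annotated as carry-over from the cloning vector and have no evident role in expression. No mammalian selection marker is annotated, so the plasmid appears suited to transient transfection rather than drug selection of stable lines.

The expression cassette is driven by the composite CAG promoter, annotated here as its three parts: the cytomegalovirus immediate-early enhancer, the chicken β-actin promoter, and a chimeric chicken β-actin/rabbit β-globin intron. Together these give strong, broadly active transcription in mammalian cells. A T7 promoter lies just upstream of the coding sequence and could in principle support in vitro transcription. The TWIST1 open reading frame of roughly 600 bp follows, with no epitope tag or reporter fusion annotated, and transcripts are terminated by the bovine growth hormone polyadenylation signal. TWIST1 is a transcriptional regulator that heterodimerises with E proteins and is involved in cranial suture patterning. The plasmid's recorded purpose is simply expression of this factor in mammalian cells, and it was deposited with a study of transcription factor cooperativity in face and limb mesenchyme.
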