Features (pLannotate 1.2.2; 16 found; start..end, strand, type, name):
      2..590     +  rep_origin     ori: high-copy-number ColE1/pMB1/pBR322/pUC origin of replication
    773..865     +  CDS            lacI (fragment): lac repressor; lacI; The lac repressor binds to the lac operator to inhibit transcription in E. coli. This inhibition can be relieved by adding lactose or isopropyl-β-D-thiogalactopyranoside (IPTG).
    878..899     +  protein_bind   CAP binding site: CAP binding activates transcription in the presence of cAMP. E. coli catabolite activator protein
    914..944     +  promoter       lac promoter: promoter for the E. coli lac operon
    952..968     +  protein_bind   lac operator: The lac repressor binds to the lac operator to inhibit transcription in E. coli. This inhibition can be relieved by adding lactose or isopropyl-β-D-thiogalactopyranoside (IPTG). lac repressor encoded by lacI
   1012..1391    +  enhancer       CMV enhancer: human cytomegalovirus immediate early enhancer
   1393..1669    +  promoter       chicken β-actin promoter: No description available
   1670..2686    +  intron         chimeric intron: chimera between introns from chicken β-actin and rabbit β-globin
   2699..2717    +  promoter       T7 promoter: promoter for bacteriophage T7 RNA polymerase
   2734..3339    +  CDS            TWIST1: TWST1_HUMAN - Also known as BHLHA38, TWIST. Experimental evidence at protein level: Swiss-Prot protein existence level 1. Acts as a transcriptional regulator. Inhibits myogenesis by sequestrating E proteins, inhibiting trans-activation by MEF2, and inhibiting DNA-binding by MYOD1 through physical interaction. This interaction probably involves the basic domains of both proteins. Also represses expression of proinflammatory cytokines such as TNFA and IL1B. Regulates cranial suture patterning and fusion. Activates transcription as a heterodimer with E proteins. Regulates gene expression differen
   3356..3580    +  polyA_signal   bGH poly(A) signal: bovine growth hormone polyadenylation signal
   3584..3605    +  promoter       SV40 promoter (fragment): SV40 enhancer and early promoter
   3651..3805    +  CDS            lacZα (fragment): LacZα fragment of β-galactosidase; lacZ fragment
   3836..4264    -  rep_origin     f1 ori (sequence partly withheld): f1 bacteriophage origin of replication; arrow indicates direction of (+) strand synthesis
   4291..4395    +  promoter       AmpR promoter: bla
   4396..5256    +  CDS            AmpR: β-lactamase; bla; confers resistance to ampicillin, carbenicillin, and related antibiotics
>Addgene plasmid #215027 | pCAG_TWIST1 | addgene full sequence | sequence record 426181 | Addgene NGS Result
CTTGAGATCCTTTTTTTCTGCGCGTAATCTGCTGCTTGCAAACAAAAAAACCACCGCTACCAGCGGTGGT
TTGTTTGCCGGATCAAGAGCTACCAACTCTTTTTCCGAAGGTAACTGGCTTCAGCAGAGCGCAGATACCA
AATACTGTTCTTCTAGTGTAGCCGTAGTTAGGCCACCACTTCAAGAACTCTGTAGCACCGCCTACATACC
TCGCTCTGCTAATCCTGTTACCAGTGGCTGCTGCCAGTGGCGATAAGTCGTGTCTTACCGGGTTGGACTC
AAGACGATAGTTACCGGATAAGGCGCAGCGGTCGGGCTGAACGGGGGGTTCGTGCACACAGCCCAGCTTG
GAGCGAACGACCTACACCGAACTGAGATACCTACAGCGTGAGCTATGAGAAAGCGCCACGCTTCCCGAAG
GGAGAAAGGCGGACAGGTATCCGGTAAGCGGCAGGGTCGGAACAGGAGAGCGCACGAGGGAGCTTCCAGG
GGGAAACGCCTGGTATCTTTATAGTCCTGTCGGGTTTCGCCACCTCTGACTTGAGCGTCGATTTTTGTGA
TGCTCGTCAGGGGGGCGGAGCCTATGGAAAAACGCCAGCAACGCGGCCTTTTTACGGTTCCTGGCCTTTT
GCTGGCCTTTTGCTCACATGTTCTTTCCTGCGTTATCCCCTGATTCTGTGGATAACCGTATTACCGCCTT
TGAGTGAGCTGATACCGCTCGCCGCAGCCGAACGACCGAGCGCAGCGAGTCAGTGAGCGAGGAAGCGGAA
GAGCGCCCAATACGCAAACCGCCTCTCCCCGCGCGTTGGCCGATTCATTAATGCAGCTGGCACGACAGGT
TTCCCGACTGGAAAGCGGGCAGTGAGCGCAACGCAATTAATGTGAGTTAGCTCACTCATTAGGCACCCCA
GGCTTTACACTTTATGCTTCCGGCTCGTATGTTGTGTGGAATTGTGAGCGGATAACAATTTCACACAGGA
AACAGCTATGACCATGAGGCGCGCCGGATTCGACATTGATTATTGACTAGTTATTAATAGTAATCAATTA
CGGGGTCATTAGTTCATAGCCCATATATGGAGTTCCGCGTTACATAACTTACGGTAAATGGCCCGCCTGG
CTGACCGCCCAACGACCCCCGCCCATTGACGTCAATAATGACGTATGTTCCCATAGTAACGCCAATAGGG
ACTTTCCATTGACGTCAATGGGTGGAGTATTTACGGTAAACTGCCCACTTGGCAGTACATCAAGTGTATC
ATATGCCAAGTACGCCCCCTATTGACGTCAATGACGGTAAATGGCCCGCCTGGCATTATGCCCAGTACAT
GACCTTATGGGACTTTCCTACTTGGCAGTACATCTACGTATTAGTCATCGCTATTACCATGGTCGAGGTG
AGCCCCACGTTCTGCTTCACTCTCCCCATCTCCCCCCCCTCCCCACCCCCAATTTTGTATTTATTTATTT
TTTAATTATTTTGTGCAGCGATGGGGGCGGGGGGGGGGGGGGGCGCGCGCCAGGCGGGGCGGGGCGGGGC
GAGGGGCGGGGCGGGGCGAGGCGGAGAGGTGCGGCGGCAGCCAATCAGAGCGGCGCGCTCCGAAAGTTTC
CTTTTATGGCGAGGCGGCGGCGGCGGCGGCCCTATAAAAAGCGAAGCGCGCGGCGGGCGGGAGTCGCTGC
GCGCTGCCTTCGCCCCGTGCCCCGCTCCGCCGCCGCCTCGCGCCGCCCGCCCCGGCTCTGACTGACCGCG
TTACTCCCACAGGTGAGCGGGCGGGACGGCCCTTCTCCTCCGGGCTGTAATTAGCGCTTGGTTTAATGAC
GGCTTGTTTCTTTTCTGTGGCTGCGTGAAAGCCTTGAGGGGCTCCGGGAGGGCCCTTTGTGCGGGGGGAG
CGGCTCGGGGGGTGCGTGCGTGTGTGTGTGCGTGGGGAGCGCCGCGTGCGGCTCCGCGCTGCCCGGCGGC
TGTGAGCGCTGCGGGCGCGGCGCGGGGCTTTGTGCGCTCCGCAGTGTGCGCGAGGGGAGCGCGGCCGGGG
GCGGTGCCCCGCGGTGCGGGGGGGGCTGCGAGGGGAACAAAGGCTGCGTGCGGGGTGTGTGCGTGGGGGG
GTGAGCAGGGGGTGTGGGCGCGTCGGTCGGGCTGCAACCCCCCCTGCACCCCCCTCCCCGAGTTGCTGAG
CACGGCCCGGCTTCGGGTGCGGGGCTCCGTACGGGGCGTGGCGCGGGGCTCGCCGTGCCGGGCGGGGGGT
GGCGGCAGGTGGGGGTGCCGGGCGGGGCGGGGCCGCCTCGGGCCGGGGAGGGCTCGGGGGAGGGGCGCGG
CGGCCCCCGGAGCGCCGGCGGCTGTCGAGGCGCGGCGAGCCGCAGCCATTGCCTTTTATGGTAATCGTGC
GAGAGGGCGCAGGGACTTCCTTTGTCCCAAATCTGTGCGGAGCCGAAATCTGGGAGGCGCCGCCGCACCC
CCTCTAGCGGGCGCGGGGCGAAGCGGTGCGGCGCCGGCAGGAAGGAAATGGGCGGGGAGGGCCTTCGTGC
GTCGCCGCGCCGCCGTCCCCTTCTCCCTCTCCAGCCTCGGGGCTGTCCGCGGGGGGACGGCTGCCTTCGG
GGGGGACGGGGCAGGGCGGGGTTCGGCTTCTGGCGTGTGACCGGCGGCTCTAGAGCCTCTGCTAACCATG
TTCATGCCTTCTTCTTTTTCCTACAGATCCTTAATTAATAATACGACTCACTATAGGGGGTCGACCTCGA
GAGATGATGCAGGACGTGTCCAGCTCGCCAGTCTCGCCGGCCGACGACAGCCTGAGCAACAGCGAGGAAG
AGCCAGACCGGCAGCAGCCGCCGAGCGGCAAGCGCGGGGGACGCAAGCGGCGCAGCAGCAGGCGCAGCGC
GGGCGGCGGCGCGGGGCCCGGCGGAGCCGCGGGTGGGGGCGTCGGAGGCGGCGACGAGCCGGGCAGCCCG
GCCCAGGGCAAGCGCGGCAAGAAGTCTGCGGGCTGTGGCGGCGGCGGCGGCGCGGGCGGCGGCGGCGGCA
GCAGCAGCGGCGGCGGGAGTCCGCAGTCTTACGAGGAGCTGCAGACGCAGCGGGTCATGGCCAACGTGCG
GGAGCGCCAGCGCACCCAGTCGCTGAACGAGGCGTTCGCCGCGCTGCGGAAGATCATCCCCACGCTGCCC
TCGGACAAGCTGAGCAAGATTCAGACCCTCAAGCTGGCGGCCAGGTACATCGACTTCCTCTACCAGGTCC
TCCAGAGCGACGAGCTGGACTCCAAGATGGCAAGCTGCAGCTATGTGGCTCACGAGCGGCTCAGCTACGC
CTTCTCGGTCTGGAGGATGGAGGGGGCCTGGTCCATGTCCGCGTCCCACTAGTGATCAGCCTCGACTGTG
CCTTCTAGTTGCCAGCCATCTGTTGTTTGCCCCTCCCCCGTGCCTTCCTTGACCCTGGAAGGTGCCACTC
CCACTGTCCTTTCCTAATAAAATGAGGAAATTGCATCGCATTGTCTGAGTAGGTGTCATTCTATTCTGGG
GGGTGGGGTGGGGCAGGACAGCAAGGGGGAGGATTGGGAAGACAATAGCAGGCATGCTGGGGATGCGGTG
GGCTCTATGGCTTCTGAGGCGGAAAGAACCAGCTGGGGCTCGAGATCCACTAGTTCTAGCCTCGAGGCTA
GAGCGGCCGCCACTGGCCGTCGTTTTACAACGTCGTGACTGGGAAAACCCTGGCGTTACCCAACTTAATC
GCCTTGCAGCACATCCCCCTTTCGCCAGCTGGCGTAATAGCGAAGAGGCCCGCACCGATCGCCCTTCCCA
ACAGTTGCGCAGCCTGAATGGCGAATGGAAATTGTAAGCGTTAATATTTTGTTAAAATTCGCGTTAAATT
TTTGTTAAATCAGCTCATTTTTTAACCAATAGGCCGAAATCGGCAAAATCCCTTATAAATCAAAAGAATA
GACCGAGATAGGGT
[37 nt withheld, positions 3935-3971]
AAAGAACGTGGACTCCAACGTCAAAGG
[49 nt withheld, positions 3999-4047]
T
[91 nt withheld, positions 4049-4139]
G
[124 nt withheld, positions 4141-4264]
CAGGTGGCACTTTTCGGGGAAATGTGCGCGGAACCCCTATTTGTTTATTTTTCTAAATACATTCAAATAT
GTATCCGCTCATGAGACAATAACCCTGATAAATGCTTCAATAATATTGAAAAAGGAAGAGTATGAGTATT
CAACATTTCCGTGTCGCCCTTATTCCCTTTTTTGCGGCATTTTGCCTTCCTGTTTTTGCTCACCCAGAAA
CGCTGGTGAAAGTAAAAGATGCTGAAGATCAGTTGGGTGCACGAGTGGGTTACATCGAACTGGATCTCAA
CAGCGGTAAGATCCTTGAGAGTTTTCGCCCCGAAGAACGTTTTCCAATGATGAGCACTTTTAAAGTTCTG
CTATGTGGCGCGGTATTATCCCGTATTGACGCCGGGCAAGAGCAACTCGGTCGCCGCATACACTATTCTC
AGAATGACTTGGTTGAGTACTCACCAGTCACAGAAAAGCATCTTACGGATGGCATGACAGTAAGAGAATT
ATGCAGTGCTGCCATAACCATGAGTGATAACACTGCGGCCAACTTACTTCTGACAACGATCGGAGGACCG
AAGGAGCTAACCGCTTTTTTGCACAACATGGGGGATCATGTAACTCGCCTTGATCGTTGGGAACCGGAGC
TGAATGAAGCCATACCAAACGACGAGCGTGACACCACGATGCCTGTAGCAATGGCAACAACGTTGCGCAA
ACTATTAACTGGCGAACTACTTACTCTAGCTTCCCGGCAACAATTAATAGACTGGATGGAGGCGGATAAA
GTTGCAGGACCACTTCTGCGCTCGGCCCTTCCGGCTGGCTGGTTTATTGCTGATAAATCTGGAGCCGGTG
AGCGTGGGTCTCGCGGTATCATTGCAGCACTGGGGCCAGATGGTAAGCCCTCCCGTATCGTAGTTATCTA
CACGACGGGGAGTCAGGCAACTATGGATGAACGAAATAGACAGATCGCTGAGATAGGTGCCTCACTGATT
AAGCATTGGTAACTGTCAGACCAAGTTTACTCATATATACTTTAGATTGATTTAAAACTTCATTTTTAAT
TTAAAAGGATCTAGGTGAAGATCCTTTTTGATAATCTCATGACCAAAATCCCTTAACGTGAGTTTTCGTT
CCACTGAGCGTCAGACCCCGTAGAAAAGATCAAAGGATCTT
